LOCUS       Exported 6205 bp ds-DNA circular SYN 12-MAY-2021
DEFINITION  Expresses aa270 to C-terminus of VCre recombinase fused to PYL CID.
ACCESSION   .
VERSION     .
KEYWORDS    pBW2589_pCAG-PV1-PYL-L1-VCre-270C-NLS-BGHpA
SOURCE      synthetic DNA construct
  ORGANISM  synthetic DNA construct
REFERENCE   1 (bases 1 to 6205)
  AUTHORS   Weinberg BH, Cho JH, Agarwal Y, Pham NTH, Caraballo LD, Walkosz M,
            Ortega C, Trexler M, Tague N, Law B, Benman WKJ, Letendre J, Beal J
            , Wong WW
  TITLE     High-performance chemical- and light-inducible recombinases in
            mammalian cells and mice
  JOURNAL   Nature Communications (2019) volume 10, Article number: 4845
REFERENCE   2 (bases 1 to 6205)
  AUTHORS   .
  TITLE     Direct Submission
  JOURNAL   Exported May 12, 2021 from SnapGene Server 1.1.58
            http://www.snapgene.com
FEATURES             Location/Qualifiers
     source          1..6205
                     /organism="synthetic DNA construct"
                     /mol_type="other DNA"
     primer_bind     complement(22..38)
                     /label=M13 rev
                     /note="common sequencing primer, one of multiple similar
                     variants"
     primer_bind     complement(22..38)
                     /label=M13 Reverse
                     /note="In lacZ gene. Also called M13-rev"
     primer_bind     complement(35..57)
                     /label=M13/pUC Reverse
                     /note="In lacZ gene"
     protein_bind    46..62
                     /label=lac operator
                     /bound_moiety="lac repressor encoded by lacI"
                     /note="The lac repressor binds to the lac operator to
                     inhibit transcription in E. coli. This inhibition can be
                     relieved by adding lactose or
                     isopropyl-beta-D-thiogalactopyranoside (IPTG)."
     promoter        complement(70..100)
                     /label=lac promoter
                     /note="promoter for the E. coli lac operon"
     protein_bind    115..136
                     /label=CAP binding site
                     /bound_moiety="E. coli catabolite activator protein"
                     /note="CAP binding activates transcription in the presence
                     of cAMP."
     rep_origin      221..355
                     /label=SV40 ori
                     /note="SV40 origin of replication"
     primer_bind     282..301
                     /label=SV40pro-F
                     /note="SV40 promoter/origin, forward primer"
     polyA_signal    375..509
                     /label=SV40 poly(A) signal
                     /note="SV40 polyadenylation signal"
     primer_bind     complement(412..431)
                     /label=SV40pA-R
                     /note="SV40 polyA, reverse primer"
     primer_bind     466..485
                     /label=EBV-rev
                     /note="SV40 polyA terminator, reverse primer"
     primer_bind     complement(577..594)
                     /label=L4440
                     /note="L4440 vector, forward primer"
     rep_origin      complement(748..1336)
                     /direction=LEFT
                     /label=ori
                     /note="high-copy-number ColE1/pMB1/pBR322/pUC origin of
                     replication"
     primer_bind     complement(828..847)
                     /label=pBR322ori-F
                     /note="pBR322 origin, forward primer"
     CDS             complement(1507..2367)
                     /codon_start=1
                     /gene="bla"
                     /product="beta-lactamase"
                     /label=AmpR
                     /note="confers resistance to ampicillin, carbenicillin, and
                     related antibiotics"
                     /translation="MSIQHFRVALIPFFAAFCLPVFAHPETLVKVKDAEDQLGARVGYI
                     ELDLNSGKILESFRPEERFPMMSTFKVLLCGAVLSRIDAGQEQLGRRIHYSQNDLVEYS
                     PVTEKHLTDGMTVRELCSAAITMSDNTAANLLLTTIGGPKELTAFLHNMGDHVTRLDRW
                     EPELNEAIPNDERDTTMPVAMATTLRKLLTGELLTLASRQQLIDWMEADKVAGPLLRSA
                     LPAGWFIADKSGAGERGSRGIIAALGPDGKPSRIVVIYTTGSQATMDERNRQIAEIGAS
                     LIKHW"
     primer_bind     2130..2149
                     /label=Amp-R
                     /note="Ampicillin resistance gene, reverse primer"
     promoter        complement(2368..2472)
                     /gene="bla"
                     /label=AmpR promoter
     enhancer        2503..2882
                     /label=CMV enhancer
                     /note="human cytomegalovirus immediate early enhancer"
     promoter        2884..3159
                     /label=chicken beta-actin promoter
     intron          3160..4175
                     /label=chimeric intron
                     /note="chimera between introns from chicken beta-actin and
                     rabbit beta-globin"
     primer_bind     4099..4121
                     /label=pCAGGS-5
                     /note="Chimeric intron in CAG promoter, forward primer"
     primer_bind     4183..4202
                     /label=pCAG-F
                     /note="Rabbit beta-globin intron, for pCAG plasmids,
                     forward primer"
     regulatory      4304..4313
                     /regulatory_class="other"
                     /note="vertebrate consensus sequence for strong initiation
                     of translation (Kozak, 1987)"
     CDS             4850..4876
                     /codon_start=1
                     /product="HA (human influenza hemagglutinin) epitope tag"
                     /label=HA
                     /translation="YPYDVPDYA"
     regulatory      5142..5151
                     /regulatory_class="other"
                     /note="vertebrate consensus sequence for strong initiation
                     of translation (Kozak, 1987)"
     CDS             5252..5272
                     /codon_start=1
                     /product="nuclear localization signal of SV40 (simian virus
                     40) large T antigen"
                     /label=SV40 NLS
                     /translation="PKKKRKV"
     polyA_signal    5282..5506
                     /label=bGH poly(A) signal
                     /note="bovine growth hormone polyadenylation signal"
     primer_bind     complement(5746..5765)
                     /label=Bglob-pA-R
                     /note="Rabbit beta-globin polyA region, reverse primer"
     polyA_signal    5811..5866
                     /label=-beta-globin poly(A) signal
                     /note="rabbit beta-globin polyadenylation signal (Gil and
                     Proudfoot, 1987)"
     primer_bind     complement(5865..5884)
                     /label=rbglobpA-R
                     /note="Rabbit beta-globin polyA, reverse primer. Also
                     called rb-glob-pA-term-R"
ORIGIN
        1 cccaagcttg gcgtaatcat ggtcatagct gtttcctgtg tgaaattgtt atccgctcac
       61 aattccacac aacatacgag ccggaagcat aaagtgtaaa gcctggggtg cctaatgagt
      121 gagctaactc acattaattg cgttgcgctc actgcccgct ttccagtcgg gaaacctgtc
      181 gtgccagcgg atccgcatct caattagtca gcaaccatag tcccgcccct aactccgccc
      241 agttccgccc attctccgcc ccatggctga ctaatttttt ttatttatgc agaggccgag
      301 gccgcctcgg cctctgagct attccagaag tagtgaggag gcttttttgg aggcctaggc
      361 ttttgcaaaa agctaacttg tttattgcag cttataatgg ttacaaataa agcaatagca
      421 tcacaaattt cacaaataaa gcattttttt cactgcattc tagttgtggt ttgtccaaac
      481 tcatcaatgt atcttatcat gtctggatcc gctgcattaa tgaatcggcc aacgcgcggg
      541 gagaggcggt ttgcgtattg ggcgctcttc cgcttcctcg ctcactgact cgctgcgctc
      601 ggtcgttcgg ctgcggcgag cggtatcagc tcactcaaag gcggtaatac ggttatccac
      661 agaatcaggg gataacgcag gaaagaacat gtgagcaaaa ggccagcaaa aggccaggaa
      721 ccgtaaaaag gccgcgttgc tggcgttttt ccataggctc cgcccccctg acgagcatca
      781 caaaaatcga cgctcaagtc agaggtggcg aaacccgaca ggactataaa gataccaggc
      841 gtttccccct ggaagctccc tcgtgcgctc tcctgttccg accctgccgc ttaccggata
      901 cctgtccgcc tttctccctt cgggaagcgt ggcgctttct catagctcac gctgtaggta
      961 tctcagttcg gtgtaggtcg ttcgctccaa gctgggctgt gtgcacgaac cccccgttca
     1021 gcccgaccgc tgcgccttat ccggtaacta tcgtcttgag tccaacccgg taagacacga
     1081 cttatcgcca ctggcagcag ccactggtaa caggattagc agagcgaggt atgtaggcgg
     1141 tgctacagag ttcttgaagt ggtggcctaa ctacggctac actagaagaa cagtatttgg
     1201 tatctgcgct ctgctgaagc cagttacctt cggaaaaaga gttggtagct cttgatccgg
     1261 caaacaaacc accgctggta gcggtggttt ttttgtttgc aagcagcaga ttacgcgcag
     1321 aaaaaaagga tctcaagaag atcctttgat cttttctacg gggtctgacg ctcagtggaa
     1381 cgaaaactca cgttaaggga ttttggtcat gagattatca aaaaggatct tcacctagat
     1441 ccttttaaat taaaaatgaa gttttaaatc aatctaaagt atatatgagt aaacttggtc
     1501 tgacagttac caatgcttaa tcagtgaggc acctatctca gcgatctgtc tatttcgttc
     1561 atccatagtt gcctgactcc ccgtcgtgta gataactacg atacgggagg gcttaccatc
     1621 tggccccagt gctgcaatga taccgcgaga cccacgctca ccggctccag atttatcagc
     1681 aataaaccag ccagccggaa gggccgagcg cagaagtggt cctgcaactt tatccgcctc
     1741 catccagtct attaattgtt gccgggaagc tagagtaagt agttcgccag ttaatagttt
     1801 gcgcaacgtt gttgccattg ctacaggcat cgtggtgtca cgctcgtcgt ttggtatggc
     1861 ttcattcagc tccggttccc aacgatcaag gcgagttaca tgatccccca tgttgtgcaa
     1921 aaaagcggtt agctccttcg gtcctccgat cgttgtcaga agtaagttgg ccgcagtgtt
     1981 atcactcatg gttatggcag cactgcataa ttctcttact gtcatgccat ccgtaagatg
     2041 cttttctgtg actggtgagt actcaaccaa gtcattctga gaatagtgta tgcggcgacc
     2101 gagttgctct tgcccggcgt caatacggga taataccgcg ccacatagca gaactttaaa
     2161 agtgctcatc attggaaaac gttcttcggg gcgaaaactc tcaaggatct taccgctgtt
     2221 gagatccagt tcgatgtaac ccactcgtgc acccaactga tcttcagcat cttttacttt
     2281 caccagcgtt tctgggtgag caaaaacagg aaggcaaaat gccgcaaaaa agggaataag
     2341 ggcgacacgg aaatgttgaa tactcatact cttccttttt caatattatt gaagcattta
     2401 tcagggttat tgtctcatga gcggatacat atttgaatgt atttagaaaa ataaacaaat
     2461 aggggttccg cgcacatttc cccgaaaagt gccacctggg tcgacattga ttattgacta
     2521 gttattaata gtaatcaatt acggggtcat tagttcatag cccatatatg gagttccgcg
     2581 ttacataact tacggtaaat ggcccgcctg gctgaccgcc caacgacccc cgcccattga
     2641 cgtcaataat gacgtatgtt cccatagtaa cgccaatagg gactttccat tgacgtcaat
     2701 gggtggagta tttacggtaa actgcccact tggcagtaca tcaagtgtat catatgccaa
     2761 gtacgccccc tattgacgtc aatgacggta aatggcccgc ctggcattat gcccagtaca
     2821 tgaccttatg ggactttcct acttggcagt acatctacgt attagtcatc gctattacca
     2881 tggtcgaggt gagccccacg ttctgcttca ctctccccat ctcccccccc tccccacccc
     2941 caattttgta tttatttatt ttttaattat tttgtgcagc gatgggggcg gggggggggg
     3001 gggcgcgcgc caggcggggc ggggcggggc gaggggcggg gcggggcgag gcggaaaggt
     3061 gcggcggcag ccaatcagag cggcgcgctc cgaaagtttc cttttatggc gaggcggcgg
     3121 cggcggcggc cctataaaaa gcgaagcgcg cggcgggcgg gagtcgctgc gttgccttcg
     3181 ccccgtgccc cgctccgcgc cgcctcgcgc cgcccgcccc ggctctgact gaccgcgtta
     3241 ctcccacagg tgagcgggcg ggacggccct tctcctccgg gctgtaatta gcgcttggtt
     3301 taatgacggc tcgtttcttt tctgtggctg cgtgaaagcc ttaaagggct ccgggagggc
     3361 cctttgtgcg ggggggagcg gctcgggggg tgcgtgcgtg tgtgtgtgcg tggggagcgc
     3421 cgcgtgcggc tccgcgctgc ccggcggctg tgagcgctgc gggcgcggcg cggggctttg
     3481 tgcgctccgc agtgtgcgcg aggggagcgc ggccgggggc ggtgccccgc ggtgcggggg
     3541 gggctgcgag gggaacaaag gctgcgtgcg gggtgtgtgc gtgggggggt gagcaggggg
     3601 tgtgggcgcg gcggtcgggc tgtaaccccc ccctgcaccc ccctccccga gttgctgagc
     3661 acggcccggc ttcgggtgcg gggctccgta cggggcgtgg cgcggggctc gccgtgccgg
     3721 gcggggggtg gcggcaggtg ggggtgccgg gcggggcggg gccgcctcgg gccggggagg
     3781 gctcggggga ggggcgcggc ggcccccgga gcgccggcgg ctgtcgaggc gcggcgagcc
     3841 gcagccattg ccttttatgg taatcgtgcg agagggcgca gggacttcct ttgtcccaaa
     3901 tctgtgcgga gccgaaatct gggaggcgcc gccgcacccc ctctagcggg cgcggggcga
     3961 agcggtgcgg cgccggcagg aaggaaatgg gcggggaggg ccttcgtgcg tcgccgcgcc
     4021 gccgtcccct tctccctctc cagcctcggg gctgtccgcg gggggacggc tgccttcggg
     4081 ggggacgggg cagggcgggg ttcggcttct ggcgtgtgac cggcggctct agagcctctg
     4141 ctaaccatgt tcatgccttc ttctttttcc tacagctcct gggcaacgtg ctggttattg
     4201 tgctgtctca tcattttggc aaagaattga ttaattcgag cgaaggcgcg cccattactc
     4261 gcatccattc tcaggctgtc tcgtctcgtc tcgcacgcgt gccgccacca tggcgccaac
     4321 tcaagacgag ttcacccaac tctcccaatc aatcgccgag ttccacacgt accaactcgg
     4381 taacggccgt tgctcatctc tcctagctca gcgaatccac gcgccgccgg aaacagtatg
     4441 gtccgtggtg agacgtttcg ataggccaca gatttacaaa cacttcatca aaagctgtaa
     4501 cgtgagtgaa gatttcgaga tgcgagtggg atgcacgcgc gacgtgaacg tgataagtgg
     4561 attaccggcg aatacgtctc gagagagatt agatctgttg gacgatgatc ggagagtgac
     4621 tgggtttagt ataaccggtg gtgaacatag gctgaggaat tataaatcgg ttacgacggt
     4681 tcatagattt gagaaagaag aagaagaaga aaggatctgg accgttgttt tggaatctta
     4741 tgttgttgat gtaccggaag gtaattcgga ggaagatacg agattgtttg ctgatacggt
     4801 tattagattg aatcttcaga aacttgcttc gatcactgaa gctatgaact acccatacga
     4861 tgttccagat tacgcttccg gagggtctgg ctccggatca agtggtggca gcggtaccaa
     4921 gcccaagaag gacaagcaga ccggcgaggt gctgcacaag cccatcacca ccaagacagt
     4981 ggaaggcgtg ttctacagcg cctgggagac actggacctg ggcagacagg gcgtgaagcc
     5041 tttcacagcc cacagcgcca gagtgggagc cgctcaggac ctgctgaaga agggctacaa
     5101 taccctgcag atccagcagt ccggccggtg gtctagcgga gccatggtgg ccagatacgg
     5161 cagagccatc ctggctaggg atggcgctat ggcccacagc agagtgaaaa ccagatccgc
     5221 ccccatgcag tggggcaagg acgagaagga ccccaagaaa aagcggaagg tgtgagaatt
     5281 cctgtgcctt ctagttgcca gccatctgtt gtttgcccct cccccgtgcc ttccttgacc
     5341 ctggaaggtg ccactcccac tgtcctttcc taataaaatg aggaaattgc atcgcattgt
     5401 ctgagtaggt gtcattctat tctggggggt ggggtggggc aggacagcaa gggggaggat
     5461 tgggaagaca atagcaggca tgctggggat gcggtgggct ctatggcttc tgaggcggaa
     5521 agaaccagct ggggctctag ggggtatccc cacgcgccct gtagcgtgta ccgctgggag
     5581 ttcgtagacg gaaacaaacg cagaatccaa gcgcggccgc ccaggataca tagattacca
     5641 caactccgag cccttccacc gctagcgcac tcctcaggtg caggctgcct atcagaaggt
     5701 ggtggctggt gtggccaatg ccctggctca caaataccac tgagatcttt ttccctctgc
     5761 caaaaattat ggggacatca tgaagcccct tgagcatctg acttctggct aataaaggaa
     5821 atttattttc attgcaatag tgtgttggaa ttttttgtgt ctctcactcg gaaggacata
     5881 tgggagggca aatcatttaa aacatcagaa tgagtatttg gtttagagtt tggcaacata
     5941 tgcccatatg ctggctgcca tgaacaaagg ttggctataa agaggtcatc agtatatgaa
     6001 acagccccct gctgtccatt ccttattcca tagaaaagcc ttgacttgag gttagatttt
     6061 ttttatattt tgttttgtgt tatttttttc tttaacatcc ctaaaatttt ccttacatgt
     6121 tttactagcc agatttttcc tcctctcctg actactccca gtcatagctg tccctcttct
     6181 cttatggaga tccctcgacc tgcag
//
