[The description below was written by a language model from this plasmid's Addgene catalogue record and the feature table of its GenBank file.]
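Description:
pBW2589_pCAG-PV1-PYL-L1-VCre-270C-NLS-BGHpA is a 6.2 kb mammalian expression plasmid built on the pCAGGS backbone. It encodes one half of a split, chemically inducible VCre recombinase. It is maintained in E. coli through a high-copy ColE1/pUC-type origin and an ampicillin resistance gene (beta-lactamase). The backbone also carries an SV40 origin and SV40 poly(A) signal, along with lac promoter/operator remnants that play no part in mammalian expression.

Expression is driven by the CAG promoter, annotated here as the CMV immediate-early enhancer, the chicken beta-actin promoter and a chimeric beta-actin/beta-globin intron, which together give strong constitutive transcription in many mammalian cell types. Downstream of a Kozak sequence, the open reading frame fuses the PYL chemically induced dimerization domain at the N-terminus, through a linker (L1), to the VCre fragment spanning residue 270 to the C-terminus, and ends in an SV40 large T antigen nuclear localization signal. The feature table also marks an HA epitope tag between the start of the coding region and the NLS, which the catalogue fields do not mention. A second Kozak-like match is annotated inside the coding region and is probably incidental. Transcripts terminate at a bovine growth hormone poly(A) signal, with the backbone's rabbit beta-globin poly(A) signal further downstream.

PYL is generally used as the abscisic acid-responsive partner of ABI, so this fragment alone should be inactive. It is presumably co-expressed with a complementary N-terminal VCre fragment on the partner domain, so that inducer-driven dimerization reconstitutes activity at VCre target sites. The record names neither the partner construct nor the inducer. The construct belongs to a toolkit of chemical- and light-inducible recombinases for mammalian cells and mice.
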