Addgene plasmid #108786: pBW2589_pCAG-PV1-PYL-L1-VCre-270C-NLS-BGHpA
Purpose: Expresses aa270 to C-terminus of VCre recombinase fused to PYL CID
Depositing lab: Wilson Wong. Depositing organization: Boston University Main Campus. Publication: High-performance chemical- and light-inducible recombinases in mammalian cells and mice. Weinberg BH, Cho JH, Agarwal Y, Pham NTH, Caraballo LD, Walkosz M, Ortega C, Trexler M, Tague N, Law B, Benman WKJ, Letendre J, Beal J, Wong WW. Nat Commun. 2019 Oct 24;10(1):4845. doi: 10.1038/s41467-019-12800-7. PubMed 31649244.
Backbone
  Vector backbone: pCAGGS
  Vector type: Mammalian Expression, Cre/Lox, Synthetic Biology
Growth in bacteria
  Bacterial resistance: Ampicillin, 100 μg/mL
  Growth temperature: 37°C
  Growth strain: NEB Stable
  Copy number: High Copy
Gene/Insert
  Gene/Insert name: VCre recombinase fragment aa270 to C-terminus
  Species: Synthetic
  Promoter: pCAG
  Tag / fusion protein: PYL (N terminal on insert); NLS (C terminal on insert)
  Cloning method: Restriction Enzyme; 5′ cloning site KpnI (not destroyed); 3′ cloning site EcoRI (not destroyed)
Terms and licenses: Academic/Nonprofit Terms; Industry Terms: Not Available to Industry
Depositor comments: Please visit https://www.biorxiv.org/content/10.1101/747121v1 for bioRxiv preprint.
How to cite: pBW2589_pCAG-PV1-PYL-L1-VCre-270C-NLS-BGHpA was a gift from Wilson Wong (Addgene plasmid # 108786 ; http://n2t.net/addgene:108786 ; RRID:Addgene_108786)
