>Addgene plasmid #108786 | pBW2589_pCAG-PV1-PYL-L1-VCre-270C-NLS-BGHpA | addgene partial sequence | sequence record 217313 | Addgene Partial NGS Result
TGCACCCCCCTCCCCGAGTTGCTGAGCACGGCCCGGCTTCGGGTGCGGGGCTCCGTACGGGGCGTGGCGC
GGGGCTCGCCGTGCCGGGCGGGGGGTGGCGGCAGGTGGGGGTGCCGGGCGGGGCGGGGCCGCCTCGGGCC
GGGGAGGGCTCGGGGGAGGGGCGCGGCGGCCCCCGGAGCGCCGGCGGCTGTCGAGGCGCGGCGAGCCGCA
GCCATTGCCTTTTATGGTAATCGTGCGAGAGGGCGCAGGGACTTCCTTTGTCCCAAATCTGTGCGGAGCC
GAAATCTGGGAGGCGCCGCCGCACCCCCTCTAGCGGGCGCGGGGCGAAGCGGTGCGGCGCCGGCAGGAAG
GAAATGGGCGGGGAGGGCCTTCGTGCGTCGCCGCGCCGCCGTCCCCTTCTCCCTCTCCAGCCTCGGGGCT
GTCCGCGGGGGGACGGCTGCCTTCGGGGGGGACGGGGCAGGGCGGGGTTCGGCTTCTGGCGTGTGACCGG
CGGCTCTAGAGCCTCTGCTAACCATGTTCATGCCTTCTTCTTTTTCCTACAGCTCCTGGGCAACGTGCTG
GTTATTGTGCTGTCTCATCATTTTGGCAAAGAATTGATTAATTCGAGCGAAGGCGCGCCCATTACTCGCA
TCCATTCTCAGGCTGTCTCGTCTCGTCTCGCACGCGTGCCGCCACCATGGCGCCAACTCAAGACGAGTTC
ACCCAACTCTCCCAATCAATCGCCGAGTTCCACACGTACCAACTCGGTAACGGCCGTTGCTCATCTCTCC
TAGCTCAGCGAATCCACGCGCCGCCGGAAACAGTATGGTCCGTGGTGAGACGTTTCGATAGGCCACAGAT
TTACAAACACTTCATCAAAAGCTGTAACGTGAGTGAAGATTTCGAGATGCGAGTGGGATGCACGCGCGAC
GTGAACGTGATAAGTGGATTACCGGCGAATACGTCTCGAGAGAGATTAGATCTGTTGGACGATGATCGGA
GAGTGACTGGGTTTAGTATAACCGGTGGTGAACATAGGCTGAGGAATTATAAATCGGTTACGACGGTTCA
TAGATTTGAGAAAGAAGAAGAAGAAGAAAGGATCTGGACCGTTGTTTTGGAATCTTATGTTGTTGATGTA
CCGGAAGGTAATTCGGAGGAAGATACGAGATTGTTTGCTGATACGGTTATTAGATTGAATCTTCAGAAAC
TTGCTTCGATCACTGAAGCTATGAACTACCCATACGATGTTCCAGATTACGCTTCCGGAGGGTCTGGCTC
CGGATCAAGTGGTGGCAGCGGTACCAAGCCCAAGAAGGACAAGCAGACCGGCGAGGTGCTGCACAAGCCC
ATCACCACCAAGACAGTGGAAGGCGTGTTCTACAGCGCCTGGGAGACACTGGACCTGGGCAGACAGGGCG
TGAAGCCTTTCACAGCCCACAGCGCCAGAGTGGGAGCCGCTCAGGACCTGCTGAAGAAGGGCTACAATAC
CCTGCAGATCCAGCAGTCCGGCCGGTGGTCTAGCGGAGCCATGGTGGCCAGATACGGCAGAGCCATCCTG
GCTAGGGATGGCGCTATGGCCCACAGCAGAGTGAAAACCAGATCCGCCCCCATGCAGTGGGGCAAGGACG
AGAAGGACCCCAAGAAAAAGCGGAAGGTGTGAGAATTCCTGTGCCTTCTAGTTGCCAGCCATCTGTTGTT
TGCCCCTCCCCCGTGCCTTCCTTGACCCTGGAAGGTGCCACTCCCACTGTCCTTTCCTAATAAAATGAGG
AAATTGCATCGCATTGTCTGAGTAGGTGTCATTCTATTCTGGGGGGTGGGGTGGGGCAGGACAGCAAGGG
GGAGGATTGGGAAGACAATAGCAGGCATGCTGGGGATGCGGTGGGCTCTATGGCTTCTGAGGCGGAAAGA
ACCAGCTGGGGCTCTAGGGGGTATCCCCACGCGCCCTGTAGCGTGTACCGCTGGGAGTTCGTAGACGGAA
ACAAACGCAGAATCCAAGCGCGGCCGCCCAGGATACATAGATTACCACAACTCCGAGCCCTTCCACCGCT
AGCGCACTCCTCAGGTGCAGGCTGCCTATCAGAAGGTGGTGGCTGGTGTGGCCAATGCCCTGGCTCACAA
ATACCACTGAGATCTTTTTCCCTCTGCCAAAAATTATGGGGACATCATGAAGCCCCTTGAGCATCTGACT
TCTGGCTAATAAAGGAAATTTATTTTCATTGCAATAGTGTGTTGGAATTTTTTGTGTCTCTCACTCGGAA
GGACATATGGGAGGGCAAATCATTTAAAACATCAGAATGAGTATTTGGTTTAGAGTTTGGCAACATATGC
CCATATGCTGGCTGCCATGAACAAAGGTTGGCTATAAAGAGGTCATCAGTATATGAAACAGCCCCCTGCT
GTCCATTCCTTATTCCATAGAAAAGCCTTGACTTGAGGTTAGATTTTTTTTATATTTTGTTTTGTGTTAT
TTTTTTCTTTAACATCCCTAAAATTTTTCTTACATGTTTTACTAGCCAGATTTTTCCTCCTCTCCTGACT
ACTCCCAGTCATAGCTGTCCCTCTTCTCTTATGGAGATCCCTCGACCTGCAGCCCAAGCTTGGCGTAATC
ATGGTCATAGCTGTTTCCTGTGTGAAATTGTTATCCGCTCACAATTCCACACAACATACGAGCCGGAAGC
ATAAAGTGTAAAGCCTGGGGTGCCTAATGAGTGAGCTAACTCACATTAATTGCGTTGCGCTCACTGCCCG
CTTTCCAGTCGGGAAACCTGTCGTGCCAGCGGATCCGCATCTCAATTAGTCAGCAACCATAGTCCCGCCC
CTAACTCCGCCCAGTTCCGCCCATTCTCCGCCCCATGGCTGACTAATTTTTTTTATTTATGCAGAGGCCG
AGGCCGCCTCGGCCTCTGAGCTATTCCAGAAGTAGTGAGGAGGCTTTTTTGGAGGCCTAGGCTTTTGCAA
AAAGCTAACTTGTTTATTGCAGCTTATAATGGTTACAAATAAAGCAATAGCATCACAAATTTCACAAATA
AAGCATTTTTTTCACTGCATTCTAGTTGTGGTTTGTCCAAACTCATCAATGTATCTTATCATGTCTGGAT
CCGCTGCATTAATGAATCGGCCAACGCGCGGGGAGAGGCGGTTTGCGTATTGGGCGCTCTTCCGCTTCCT
CGCTCACTGACTCGCTGCGCTCGGTCGTTCGGCTGCGGCGAGCGGTATCAGCTCACTCAAAGGCGGTAAT
ACGGTTATCCACAGAATCAGGGGATAACGCAGGAAAGAACATGTGAGCAAAAGGCCAGCAAAAGGCCAGG
AACCGTAAAAAGGCCGCGTTGCTGGCGTTTTTCCATAGGCTCCGCCCCCCTGACGAGCATCACAAAAATC
GACGCTCAAGTCAGAGGTGGCGAAACCCGACAGGACTATAAAGATACCAGGCGTTTCCCCCTGGAAGCTC
CCTCGTGCGCTCTCCTGTTCCGACCCTGCCGCTTACCGGATACCTGTCCGCCTTTCTCCCTTCGGGAAGC
GTGGCGCTTTCTCATAGCTCACGCTGTAGGTATCTCAGTTCGGTGTAGGTCGTTCGCTCCAAGCTGGGCT
GTGTGCACGAACCCCCCGTTCAGCCCGACCGCTGCGCCTTATCCGGTAACTATCGTCTTGAGTCCAACCC
GGTAAGACACGACTTATCGCCACTGGCAGCAGCCACTGGTAACAGGATTAGCAGAGCGAGGTATGTAGGC
GGTGCTACAGAGTTCTTGAAGTGGTGGCCTAACTACGGCTACACTAGAAGAACAGTATTTGGTATCTGCG
CTCTGCTGAAGCCAGTTACCTTCGGAAAAAGAGTTGGTAGCTCTTGATCCGGCAAACAAACCACCGCTGG
TAGCGGTGGTTTTTTTGTTTGCAAGCAGCAGATTACGCGCAGAAAAAAAGGATCTCAAGAAGATCCTTTG
ATCTTTTCTACGGGGTCTGACGCTCAGTGGAACGAAAACTCACGTTAAGGGATTTTGGTCATGAGATTAT
CAAAAAGGATCTTCACCTAGATCCTTTTAAATTAAAAATGAAGTTTTAAATCAATCTAAAGTATATATGA
GTAAACTTGGTCTGACAGTTACCAATGCTTAATCAGTGAGGCACCTATCTCAGCGATCTGTCTATTTCGT
TCATCCATAGTTGCCTGACTCCCCGTCGTGTAGATAACTACGATACGGGAGGGCTTACCATCTGGCCCCA
GTGCTGCAATGATACCGCGAGACCCACGCTCACCGGCTCCAGATTTATCAGCAATAAACCAGCCAGCCGG
AAGGGCCGAGCGCAGAAGTGGTCCTGCAACTTTATCCGCCTCCATCCAGTCTATTAATTGTTGCCGGGAA
GCTAGAGTAAGTAGTTCGCCAGTTAATAGTTTGCGCAACGTTGTTGCCATTGCTACAGGCATCGTGGTGT
CACGCTCGTCGTTTGGTATGGCTTCATTCAGCTCCGGTTCCCAACGATCAAGGCGAGTTACATGATCCCC
CATGTTGTGCAAAAAAGCGGTTAGCTCCTTCGGTCCTCCGATCGTTGTCAGAAGTAAGTTGGCCGCAGTG
TTATCACTCATGGTTATGGCAGCACTGCATAATTCTCTTACTGTCATGCCATCCGTAAGATGCTTTTCTG
TGACTGGTGAGTACTCAACCAAGTCATTCTGAGAATAGTGTATGCGGCGACCGAGTTGCTCTTGCCCGGC
GTCAATACGGGATAATACCGCGCCACATAGCAGAACTTTAAAAGTGCTCATCATTGGAAAACGTTCTTCG
GGGCGAAAACTCTCAAGGATCTTACCGCTGTTGAGATCCAGTTCGATGTAACCCACTCGTGCACCCAACT
GATCTTCAGCATCTTTTACTTTCACCAGCGTTTCTGGGTGAGCAAAAACAGGAAGGCAAAATGCCGCAAA
AAAGGGAATAAGGGCGACACGGAAATGTTGAATACTCATACTCTTCCTTTTTCAATATTATTGAAGCATT
TATCAGGGTTATTGTCTCATGAGCGGATACATATTTGAATGTATTTAGAAAAATAAACAAATAGGGGTTC
CGCGCACATTTCCCCGAAAAGTGCCACCTGGGTCGACATTGATTATTGACTAGTTATTAATAGTAATCAA
TTACGGGGTCATTAGTTCATAGCCCATATATGGAGTTCCGCGTTACATAACTTACGGTAAATGGCCCGCC
TGGCTGACCGCCCAACGACCCCCGCCCATTGACGTCAATAATGACGTATGTTCCCATAGTAACGCCAATA
GGGACTTTCCATTGACGTCAATGGGTGGAGTATTTACGGTAAACTGCCCACTTGGCAGTACATCAAGTGT
ATCATATGCCAAGTACGCCCCCTATTGACGTCAATGACGGTAAATGGCCCGCCTGGCATTATGCCCAGTA
CATGACCTTATGGGACTTTCCTACTTGGCAGTACATCTACGTATTAGTCATCGCTATTACCATGGTCGAG
GTGAGCCCCACGTTCTGCTTCACTCTCCCCATCTCCCCCCCCTCCCCACCCCCAATTTTGTATTTATTTA
TTTTTTAATTATTTTGTGCAGCGATGGGGGCGGGGGGG
